Addgene plasmid #41612: pFA6a-TRP1-PGAL1-GST
Depositing lab: John Pringle. Depositing organization: University of North Carolina at Chapel Hill. Publication: Additional modules for versatile and economical PCR-based gene deletion and modification in Saccharomyces cerevisiae. Longtine MS, McKenzie A 3rd, Demarini DJ, Shah NG, Wach A, Brachat A, Philippsen P, Pringle JR. Yeast. 1998 Jul;14(10):953-61. 10.1002/(SICI)1097-0061(199807)14:10<953::AID-YEA293>3.0.CO;2-U PubMed 9717241.
Backbone
  Vector backbone: pFA6a
  Vector type: Yeast genomic targeting
  Selectable markers: TRP1
Growth in bacteria
  Bacterial resistance: Ampicillin, 100 μg/mL
  Growth temperature: 37°C
  Growth strain: DH5alpha
  Copy number: Unknown
Gene/Insert
  Gene/Insert name: GAL1 promoter (alt name: GAL1)
  Species: S. cerevisiae (budding yeast)
  Insert size (bp): 2245
  Entrez Gene: GAL1 (a.k.a. YBR020W)
  Tag / fusion protein: TRP1 reverse orientation (N terminal on insert); GST (C terminal on insert); yeast ADH1 terminator (C terminal on insert)
  Cloning method: Restriction Enzyme; 5′ cloning site BglII (not destroyed); 3′ cloning site PacI (not destroyed)
  Sequencing primers: 5′ T7_promoter; 3′ Sp6_primer
Terms and licenses: Academic/Nonprofit Terms; Industry Terms: Not Available to Industry
How to cite: pFA6a-TRP1-PGAL1-GST was a gift from John Pringle (Addgene plasmid # 41612 ; http://n2t.net/addgene:41612 ; RRID:Addgene_41612)
