[The description below was written by a language model from this plasmid's Addgene catalogue record and pLannotate feature annotations shown in this document.]
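Description:
pFA6a-TRP1-PGAL1-GST is a yeast genomic-targeting template plasmid built on the pFA6a backbone, one of a set of modules designed for PCR-based gene deletion and modification in Saccharomyces cerevisiae. The 4,870 nt plasmid is maintained in E. coli through a high-copy ColE1/pUC-type origin and the bla gene conferring ampicillin resistance. The feature table shows no yeast replication origin or centromere, which fits its role as a PCR template rather than an episomal expression vector. T7 and SP6 promoters flank the module and serve as sequencing primer sites. Short fragments annotated as bom, rop and lacI appear to be backbone remnants without functional relevance.

The module, cloned between BglII and PacI sites, starts with the S. cerevisiae TRP1 auxotrophic marker and its own promoter, placed in reverse orientation so that it is transcribed away from the rest of the cassette. This is followed in the forward direction by the galactose-inducible, Gal4-regulated GAL1 promoter and a coding sequence for Schistosoma japonicum glutathione S-transferase (GST). An ADH1 terminator lies downstream of GST in the plasmid.

In typical use of this kind of module, the TRP1–PGAL1–GST segment is amplified with primers carrying homology to a chosen chromosomal locus. The product is integrated by homologous recombination just upstream of a target open reading frame in a trp1 strain, with selection for tryptophan prototrophy. This replaces the native promoter with PGAL1 and fuses GST to the N terminus of the encoded protein. The gene can then be switched on or repressed through the carbon source, and the tagged product can be detected or affinity purified.
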