Features (pLannotate 1.2.2; 14 found; start..end, strand, type, name):
      1..19      -  promoter       SP6 promoter: promoter for bacteriophage SP6 RNA polymerase
     82..133     -  misc_feature   bom (fragment): basis of mobility region from pBR322
    235..270     -  CDS            rop (fragment): Rop protein, which maintains plasmids at low copy number; rop
    365..469     +  promoter       AmpR promoter: bla
    470..1330    +  CDS            AmpR: β-lactamase; bla; confers resistance to ampicillin, carbenicillin, and related antibiotics
   1501..2089    +  rep_origin     ori: high-copy-number ColE1/pMB1/pBR322/pUC origin of replication
   2272..2325    +  CDS            lacI (fragment): lac repressor; lacI; The lac repressor binds to the lac operator to inhibit transcription in E. coli. This inhibition can be relieved by adding lactose or isopropyl-β-D-thiogalactopyranoside (IPTG).
   2347..2365    +  promoter       T7 promoter: promoter for bacteriophage T7 RNA polymerase
   2440..2473    -  misc_feature   bom (fragment): basis of mobility region from pBR322
   2520..3194    -  CDS            TRP1: phosphoribosylanthranilate isomerase, required for tryptophan biosynthesis; S. cerevisiae TRP1; yeast auxotrophic marker
   3195..3342    -  promoter       TRP1 promoter: S. cerevisiae TRP1
   3437..3878    +  promoter       GAL1 promoter: S. cerevisiae GAL1; inducible promoter, regulated by Gal4
   3913..4566    +  CDS            GST26_SCHJA: Experimental evidence at protein level: Swiss-Prot protein existence level 1. GST isoenzymes appear to play a central role in the parasite detoxification system. Other functions are also suspected including a role in increasing the solubility of haematin in the parasite gut. From Schistosoma japonicum (Blood fluke).
   4608..4795    +  terminator     ADH1 terminator: S. cerevisiae ADH1; transcription terminator for the S. cerevisiae alcohol dehydrogenase 1 (ADH1) gene
>Addgene plasmid #41612 | pFA6a-TRP1-PGAL1-GST | depositor full sequence | sequence record 55646 | pFA6a-TRP1-PGAL1-GST sequence 4870 bps
TCTATAGTGTCACCTAAATCGTATGTGTATGATACATAAGGTTATGTATTAATTGTAGCCGCGTTCTAAC
GACAATATGTCCATATGGTGCACTCTCAGTACAATCTGCTCTGATGCCGCATAGTTAAGCCAGCCCCGAC
ACCCGCCAACACCCGCTGACGCGCCCTGACGGGCTTGTCTGCTCCCGGCATCCGCTTACAGACAAGCTGT
GACCGTCTCCGGGAGCTGCATGTGTCAGAGGTTTTCACCGTCATCACCGAAACGCGCGAGACGAAAGGGC
CTCGTGATACGCCTATTTTTATAGGTTAATGTCATGATAATAATGGTTTCTTAGACGTCAGGTGGCACTT
TTCGGGGAAATGTGCGCGGAACCCCTATTTGTTTATTTTTCTAAATACATTCAAATATGTATCCGCTCAT
GAGACAATAACCCTGATAAATGCTTCAATAATATTGAAAAAGGAAGAGTATGAGTATTCAACATTTCCGT
GTCGCCCTTATTCCCTTTTTTGCGGCATTTTGCCTTCCTGTTTTTGCTCACCCAGAAACGCTGGTGAAAG
TAAAAGATGCTGAAGATCAGTTGGGTGCACGAGTGGGTTACATCGAACTGGATCTCAACAGCGGTAAGAT
CCTTGAGAGTTTTCGCCCCGAAGAACGTTTTCCAATGATGAGCACTTTTAAAGTTCTGCTATGTGGCGCG
GTATTATCCCGTATTGACGCCGGGCAAGAGCAACTCGGTCGCCGCATACACTATTCTCAGAATGACTTGG
TTGAGTACTCACCAGTCACAGAAAAGCATCTTACGGATGGCATGACAGTAAGAGAATTATGCAGTGCTGC
CATAACCATGAGTGATAACACTGCGGCCAACTTACTTCTGACAACGATCGGAGGACCGAAGGAGCTAACC
GCTTTTTTGCACAACATGGGGGATCATGTAACTCGCCTTGATCGTTGGGAACCGGAGCTGAATGAAGCCA
TACCAAACGACGAGCGTGACACCACGATGCCTGTAGCAATGGCAACAACGTTGCGCAAACTATTAACTGG
CGAACTACTTACTCTAGCTTCCCGGCAACAATTAATAGACTGGATGGAGGCGGATAAAGTTGCAGGACCA
CTTCTGCGCTCGGCCCTTCCGGCTGGCTGGTTTATTGCTGATAAATCTGGAGCCGGTGAGCGTGGGTCTC
GCGGTATCATTGCAGCACTGGGGCCAGATGGTAAGCCCTCCCGTATCGTAGTTATCTACACGACGGGGAG
TCAGGCAACTATGGATGAACGAAATAGACAGATCGCTGAGATAGGTGCCTCACTGATTAAGCATTGGTAA
CTGTCAGACCAAGTTTACTCATATATACTTTAGATTGATTTAAAACTTCATTTTTAATTTAAAAGGATCT
AGGTGAAGATCCTTTTTGATAATCTCATGACCAAAATCCCTTAACGTGAGTTTTCGTTCCACTGAGCGTC
AGACCCCGTAGAAAAGATCAAAGGATCTTCTTGAGATCCTTTTTTTCTGCGCGTAATCTGCTGCTTGCAA
ACAAAAAAACCACCGCTACCAGCGGTGGTTTGTTTGCCGGATCAAGAGCTACCAACTCTTTTTCCGAAGG
TAACTGGCTTCAGCAGAGCGCAGATACCAAATACTGTCCTTCTAGTGTAGCCGTAGTTAGGCCACCACTT
CAAGAACTCTGTAGCACCGCCTACATACCTCGCTCTGCTAATCCTGTTACCAGTGGCTGCTGCCAGTGGC
GATAAGTCGTGTCTTACCGGGTTGGACTCAAGACGATAGTTACCGGATAAGGCGCAGCGGTCGGGCTGAA
CGGGGGGTTCGTGCACACAGCCCAGCTTGGAGCGAACGACCTACACCGAACTGAGATACCTACAGCGTGA
GCATTGAGAAAGCGCCACGCTTCCCGAAGGGAGAAAGGCGGACAGGTATCCGGTAAGCGGCAGGGTCGGA
ACAGGAGAGCGCACGAGGGAGCTTCCAGGGGGAAACGCCTGGTATCTTTATAGTCCTGTCGGGTTTCGCC
ACCTCTGACTTGAGCGTCGATTTTTGTGATGCTCGTCAGGGGGGCGGAGCCTATGGAAAAACGCCAGCAA
CGCGGCCTTTTTACGGTTCCTGGCCTTTTGCTGGCCTTTTGCTCACATGTTCTTTCCTGCGTTATCCCCT
GATTCTGTGGATAACCGTATTACCGCCTTTGAGTGAGCTGATACCGCTCGCCGCAGCCGAACGACCGAGC
GCAGCGAGTCAGTGAGCGAGGAAGCGGAAGAGCGCCCAATACGCAAACCGCCTCTCCCCGCGCGTTGGCC
GATTCATTAATGCAGGTTAACCTGGCTTATCGAAATTAATACGACTCACTATAGGGAGACCGGCAGATCC
GCGGCCGCATAGGCCACTAGTGGATCTGATATCATCGATGAATTCGAGCTCGTTTAAACCTCCTTACGCA
TCTGTGCGGTATTTCACACCGCAGGCAAGTGCACAAACAATACTTAAATAAATACTACTCAGTAATAACC
TATTTCTTAGCATTTTTGACGAAATTTGCTATTTTGTTAGAGTCTTTTACACCATTTGTCTCCACACCTC
CGCTTACATCAACACCAATAACGCCATTTAATCTAAGCGCATCACCAACATTTTCTGGCGTCAGTCCACC
AGCTAACATAAAATGTAAGCTTTCGGGGCTCTCTTGCCTTCCAACCCAGTCAGAAATCGAGTTCCAATCC
AAAAGTTCACCTGTCCCACCTGCTTCTGAATCAAACAAGGGAATAAACGAATGAGGTTTCTGTGAAGCTG
CACTGAGTAGTATGTTGCAGTCTTTTGGAAATACGAGTCTTTTAATAACTGGCAAACCGAGGAACTCTTG
GTATTCTTGCCACGACTCATCTCCATGCAGTTGGACGATATCAATGCCGTAATCATTGACCAGAGCCAAA
ACATCCTCCTTAGGTTGATTACGAAACACGCCAACCAAGTATTTCGGAGTGCCTGAACTATTTTTATATG
CTTTTACAAGACTTGAAATTTTCCTTGCAATAACCGGGTCAATTGTTCTCTTTCTATTGGGCACACATAT
AATACCCAGCAAGTCAGCATCGGAATCTAGAGCACATTCTGCGGCCTCTGTGCTCTGCAAGCCGCAAACT
TTCACCAATGGACCAGAACTACCTGTGAAATTAATAACAGACATACTCCAAGCTGCCTTTGTGTGCTTAA
TCACGTATACTCACGTGCTCAATAGTCACCAATGCCCTCCCTCTTGGCCCTCTCCTTTTCTTTTTTCGAC
CGAATTAATTCTTAATCGGCAAAAAAAGAAAAGCTCCGGATCAAGATTGTACAGATCTGTAAAGAGCCCC
ATTATCTTAGCCTAAAAAAACCTTCTCTTTGGAACTTTCAGTAATACGCTTAACTGCTCATTGCTATATT
GAAGTACGGATTAGAAGCCGCCGAGCGGGTGACAGCCCTCCGAAGGAAGACTCTCCTCCGTGCGTCCTCG
TCTTCACCGGTCGCGTTCCTGAAACGCAGATGTGCCTCGCGCCGCACTGCTCCGAACAATAAAGATTCTA
CAATACTAGCTTTTATGGTTATGAAGAGGAAAAATTGGCAGTAACCTGGCCCCACAAACCTTCAAATGAA
CGAATCAAATTAACAACCATAGGATGATAATGCGATTAGTTTTTTAGCCTTATTTCTGGGGTAATTAATC
AGCGAAGCGATGATTTTTGATCTATTAACAGATATATAAATGCAAAAACTGCATAACCACTTTAACTAAT
ACTTTCAACATTTTCGGTTTGTATTACTTCTTATTCAAATGTAATAAAAGTATCAACAAAAAATTGTTAA
TATACCTCTATACTTTAACGTCAAGGAGAAAAAACCCGGATCTCAAAATGTCTTTAATTAATATGTCCCC
TATACTAGGTTATTGGAAAATTAAGGGCCTTGTGCAACCCACTCGACTTCTTTTGGAATATCTTGAAGAA
AAATATGAAGAGCATTTGTATGAGCGCGATGAAGGTGATAAATGGCGAAACAAAAAGTTTGAATTGGGTT
TGGAGTTTCCCAATCTTCCTTATTATATTGATGGTGATGTTAAATTAACACAGTCTATGGCCATCATACG
TTATATAGCTGACAAGCACAACATGTTGGGTGGTTGTCCAAAAGAGCGTGCAGAGATTTCAATGCTTGAA
GGAGCGGTTTTGGATATTAGATACGGTGTTTCGAGAATTGCATATAGTAAAGACTTTGAAACTCTCAAAG
TTGATTTTCTTAGCAAGCTACCTGAAATGCTGAAAATGTTCGAAGATCGTTTATGTCATAAAACATATTT
AAATGGTGATCATGTAACCCATCCTGACTTCATGTTGTATGACGCTCTTGATGTTGTTTTATACATGGAC
CCAATGTGCCTGGATGCGTTCCCAAAATTAGTTTGTTTTAAAAAACGTATTGAAGCTATCCCACAAATTG
ATAAGTACTTGAAATCCAGCAAGTATATAGCATGGCCTTTGCAGGGCTGGCAAGCCACGTTTGGTGGTGG
CGACCATCCTCCAAAATCGGATCTGGTTCCGCGTTGAGGCGCGCCACTTCTAAATAAGCGAATTTCTTAT
GATTTATGATTTTTATTATTAAATAAGTTATAAAAAAAATAAGTGTATACAAATTTTAAAGTGACTCTTA
GGTTTTAAAACGAAAATTCTTATTCTTGAGTAACTCTTTCCTGTAGGTCAGGTTGCTTTCTCAGGTATAG
TATGAGGTCGCTCTTATTGACCACACCTCTACCGGCAGATCCGCTAGGGATAACAGGGTAATATAGATCC
GTCGACCTGCAGCGTACGAAGCTTCAGCTGGCGGCCGCGT
