>Addgene plasmid #41612 | pFA6a-TRP1-PGAL1-GST | addgene partial sequence | sequence record 56519 | Sp6 5'-ATTTAGGTGACACTATAG-3'
CAGGTCGACGGATCTGGCGCGCCTCAACGCGGAACCAGATCCGATTTTGGAGGATGGTCGCCACCACCAA
ACGTGGCTTGCCAGCCCTGCAAAGGCCATGCTATATACTTGCTGGATTTCAAGTACTTATCAATTTGTGG
GATAGCTTCAATACGTTTTTTAAAACAAACTAATTTTGGGAACGCATCCAGGCACATTGGGTCCATGTAT
AAAACAACATCAAGAGCGTCATACAACATGAAGTCAGGATGGGTTACATGATCACCATTTAAATATGTTT
TATGACATAAACGATCTTCGAACATTTTCAGCATTTCAGGTAGCTTGCTAAGAAAATCAACTTTGAGAGT
TTCAAAGTCTTTACTATATGCAATTCTCGAAACACCGTATCTAATATCCAAAACCGCTCCTTCAAGCATT
GAAATCTCTGCACGCTCTTTTGGACAACCACCCAACATGTTGTGCTTGTCAGCTATATAACGTATGATGG
CCATAGACTGTGTTAATTTAACATCACCATCAATATAATAAGGAAGATTGGGAAACTCCAAACCCAATTC
AAACTTTTTGTTTCGCCATTTATCACCTTCATCGCGCTCATACAAATGCTCTTCATATTTTTCTTCAAGA
TATTCCAAAAGAAGTCGAGTGGGTTGCACAAGGCCCTTAATTTTCCAATAACCTAGTATAGGGGACATAT
TAATTAAAGACATTTTGAGATCCGGGTTTTTTCTCCTTGACGTTAAAGTATAGAGGTATATTAACAATTT
TTTGTTGATACTTTTATTACATTTGAATAAGAAGTAATACAAACCGAAAATGTTGAAAGTATTAGTTAAA
GTGGTTATGCAGTTTTTGCATTTATATATCTGTTAATAGATCAAAAATCATCGCTTCGCTGATTAATTAC
CCCAGAAATAAGGCTAAAA
