>Addgene plasmid #41612 | pFA6a-TRP1-PGAL1-GST | addgene partial sequence | sequence record 56520 | T7 5'-TAATACGACTCACTATAGGG-3'
CACTAGTGGATCTGATATCATCGATGAATTCGAGCTCGTTTAAACCTCCTTACGCATCTGTGCGGTATTT
CACACCGCATAGATCGGCAAGTGCACAAACAATACTTAAATAAATACTACTCAGTAATAACCTATTTCTT
AGCATTTTTGACGAAATTTGCTATTTTGTTAGAGTCTTTTACACCATTTGTCTCCACACCTCCGCTTACA
TCAACACCAATAACGCCATTTAATCTAAGCGCATCACCAACATTTTCTGGCGTCAGTCCACCAGCTAACA
TAAAATGTAAGCTTTCGGGGCTCTCTTGCCTTCCAACCCAGTCAGAAATCGAGTTCCAATCCAAAAGTTC
ACCTGTCCCACCTGCTTCTGAATCAAACAAGGGAATAAACGAATGAGGTTTCTGTGAAGCTGCACTGAGT
AGTATGTTGCAGTCTTTTGGAAATACGAGTCTTTTAATAACTGGCAAACCGAGGAACTCTTGGTATTCTT
GCCACGACTCATCTCCATGCAGTTGGACGATATCAATGCCGTAATCATTGACCAGAGCCAAAACATCCTC
CTTAGGTTGATTACGAAACACGCCAACCAAGTATTTCGGAGTGCCTGAACTATTTTTATATGCTTTTACA
AGACTTGAAATTTTCCTTGCAATAACCGGGTCAATTGTTCTCTTTCTATTGGGCACACATATAATACCCA
GCAAGTCAGCATCGGAATCTAGAGCACATTCTGCGGCCTCTGTGCTCTGCAAGCCGCAAACTTTCACCAA
TGGACCAGAACTACCTGTGAAATTAATAACAGACATACTCCAAGCTGCCTTTGTGTGCTTAATCACGTAT
ACTCACGTGCTCAATAGTCACCAATGCCCTCCCTCTTGGCCCTCTCCTTTTCTTTTTTCGACCGAATTAA
TTCTTAATCGGCAAAAAAAGAAAAGCTCCGGATCAAGATTGTACAGATCTGTAAAGAGCCCCATTATCTT
AGCCTAAAAAA
