>Addgene plasmid #41612 | pFA6a-TRP1-PGAL1-GST | addgene partial sequence | sequence record 56521 | GST-R 5'-AAAGAAGTCGAGTGGGTTGC-3'
ATAACCTAGTATAGGGGACATATTAATTAAAGACATTTTGAGATCCGGGTTTTTTCTCCTTGACGTTAAA
GTATAGAGGTATATTAACAATTTTTTGTTGATACTTTTATTACATTTGAATAAGAAGTAATACAAACCGA
AAATGTTGAAAGTATTAGTTAAAGTGGTTATGCAGTTTTTGCATTTATATATCTGTTAATAGATCAAAAA
TCATCGCTTCGCTGATTAATTACCCCAGAAATAAGGCTAAAAAACTAATCGCATTATCATCCTATGGTTG
TTAATTTGATTCGTTCATTTGAAGGTTTGTGGGGCCAGGTTACTGCCAATTTTTCCTCTTCATAACCATA
AAAGCTAGTATTGTAGAATCTTTATTGTTCGGAGCAGTGCGGCGCGAGGCACATCTGCGTTTCAGGAACG
CGACCGGTGAAGACGAGGACGCACGGAGGAGAGTCTTCCTTCGGAGGGCTGTCACCCGCTCGGCGGCTTC
TAATCCGTACTTCAATATAGCAATGAGCAGTTAAGCGTATTACTGAAAGTTCCAAAGAGAAGGTTTTTTT
AGGCTAAGATAATGGGGCTCTTTACAGATCTGTACAATCTTGATCCGGAGCTTTTCTTTTTTTGCCGATT
AAGAATTAATTCGGTCGAAAAAAGAAAAGGAGAGGGCCAAGAGGGAGGGCATTGGTGACTATTGAGCACG
TGAGTATACGTGATTAAGCACACAAAGGCAGCTTGGAGTATGTCTGTTATTAATTTCACAGGTAGTTCTG
GTCCATTGGTGAAAGTTTGCGGCTTGCAGAGCACAGAGGCCGCAGAATGTGCTCTAGATTCCGATGCTGA
CTTGCTGGGTATTATATGTGTGCCCAATAGAAAGAGAACAATTGACCCGGTTATTGCAAGGAAAATTTCA
AGTCT
